>Addgene plasmid #211028 | pBiT3.1-N_DCAF1:1-1507 | addgene full sequence | sequence record 423385 | Addgene NGS Result
AAGACGCGTTAATTAAGACGTCGGCAGTGAAAAAAATGCTTTATTTGTGAAATTTGTGATGCTATTGCTT
TATTTGTAACCATTATAAGCTGCAATAAACAAGTTAACAACAACAATTGCATTCATTTTATGTTTCAGGT
TCAGGGGGAGGTGTGGGAGGTTTTTTAAAGCAAGTAAAACCTCTACAAATGTGGTATGGCTGATTATGAT
CCGCGGCCGCAATACGTCGACGTTATCAGCTGACTTCGTACGAGAGCCTAGGATTATGGCGCGCCACTAG
TTATTAATAGTAATCAATTACGGGGTCATTAGTTCATAGCCCATATATGGAGTTCCGCGTTACATAACTT
ACGGTAAATGGCCCGCCTGGCTGACCGCCCAACGACCCCCGCCCATTGACGTCAATAATGACGTATGTTC
CCATAGTAACGCCAATAGGGACTTTCCATTGACGTCAATGGGTGGAGTATTTACGGTAAACTGCCCACTT
GGCAGTACATCAAGTGTATCATATGCCAAGTCCGCCCCCTATTGACGTCAATGACGGTAAATGGCCCGCC
TGGCATTATGCCCAGTACATGACCTTACGGGACTTTCCTACTTGGCAGTACATCTACGTATTAGTCATCG
CTATTACCATGGTGATGCGGTTTTGGCAGTACACCAATGGGCGTGGATAGCGGTTTGACTCACGGGGATT
TCCAAGTCTCCACCCCATTGACGTCAATGGGAGTTTGTTTTGGCACCAAAATCAACGGGACTTTCCAAAA
TGTCGTAATAACCCCGCCCCGTTGACGCAAATGGGCGGTAGGCGTGTACGGTGGGAGGTCTATATAAGCA
GAGCTGGTTTAGTGAACCGTCAGATCACTAGAATCTTTATTGCGGTAGTTTATCACAGTTAAATTGCTAA
CGCAGTCAGTGCTTCTGACACAACAGTCTCGAACTTAAGCTGCAGAAGTTGGTCGTGAGGCACTGGGCAG
GTAAGTATCAAGGTTACAAGACAGGTTTAAGGAGACCAATAGAAACTGGGCTTGTCGAGACAGAGAAGAC
TCTTGCGTTTCTGATAGGCACCTATTGGTCTTACTGACATCCACTTTGCCTTTCTCTCCACAGGTGTCCA
CTCCCAGTTCAATTACAGCTCTTAAGGCTAGAGTATTAATACGACTCACTATAGGGGTTAGCGATCGCCA
TGGTGAGCGGCTGGCGGCTGTTCAAGAAGATTAGCGGGAGCTCCGGTGGCTCGAGCGGTATGACTACAGT
AGTGGTACATGTGGACTCCAAAGCTGAGCTCACTACCCTGCTGGAGCAGTGGGAAAAGGAACATGGCAGT
GGGCAGGACATGGTACCTATCCTTACCAGGATGTCTCAATTGATTGAAAAAGAAACTGAAGAGTATCGTA
AAGGGGATCCAGACCCATTTGATGATCGACATCCTGGTCGAGCTGATCCAGAGTGTATGCTGGGCCACTT
GCTGAGAATACTCTTCAAGAATGATGATTTCATGAATGCACTGGTGAATGCATATGTGATGACAAGCCGA
GAGCCCCCTTTAAACACTGCAGCTTGCAGACTCCTATTAGACATCATGCCAGGGCTGGAAACTGCTGTCG
TCTTTCAAGAAAAGGAGGGAATTGTCGAGAATCTTTTCAAATGGGCCCGAGAGGCCGATCAACCATTGAG
GACATATTCTACTGGACTGTTAGGAGGTGCTATGGAAAATCAAGACATTGCTGCCAACTATAGAGATGAA
AATTCACAGCTGGTGGCAATAGTGCTTCGAAGACTGAGGGAGCTACAGCTACAGGAAGTGGCTTTGCGGC
AGGAAAACAAGCGTCCCAGTCCACGGAAGCTCTCTTCTGAACCCCTTTTGCCTCTGGATGAGGAGGCTGT
GGATATGGACTATGGTGACATGGCTGTAGATGTAGTGGATGGAGACCAAGAGGAAGCTTCTGGAGACATG
GAGATCTCCTTTCATCTTGATTCAGGCCACAAGACTAGTAGCAGAGTGAACTCAACAACCAAACCTGAGG
ATGGAGGATTAAAGAAAAACAAGTCAGCAAAACAGGGTGACAGAGAGAACTTTAGGAAAGCCAAGCAAAA
GTTGGGTTTCTCATCTTCTGATCCAGATCGCATGTTTGTTGAGCTGTCTAATAGCAGTTGGTCAGAAATG
TCTCCCTGGGTGATTGGCACCAATTATACCCTTTATCCTATGACTCCTGCTATCGAGCAGCGACTCATTC
TCCAATATTTGACCCCTCTAGGAGAATATCAGGAGCTACTTCCCATATTCATGCAACTTGGATCACGGGA
GCTGATGATGTTCTATATTGACCTGAAGCAAACTAATGATGTCCTGCTTACATTTGAGGCACTAAAGCAC
CTAGCATCTCTCCTGCTCCATAACAAATTTGCCACAGAATTTGTTGCGCATGGTGGAGTACAGAAATTAC
TGGAAATACCTCGTCCTTCTATGGCTGCAACCGGTGTGTCTATGTGTTTGTATTACCTATCCTACAATCA
GGATGCCATGGAAAGAGTTTGCATGCATCCCCACAATGTTCTGTCTGATGTGGTGAACTATACCCTGTGG
TTAATGGAGTGTTCTCATGCTTCAGGATGCTGCCATGCTACCATGTTTTTTTCAATTTGCTTCTCATTTC
GGGCCGTCTTGGAGCTCTTTGACCGCTATGATGGTCTTCGTCGTCTGGTGAACTTGATCAGTACTTTGGA
GATTCTAAATTTGGAAGATCAGGGTGCACTTCTGAGTGATGATGAAATATTTGCTAGCCGCCAAACTGGG
AAACATACCTGCATGGCCTTGCGCAAATACTTTGAGGCTCACCTGGCCATTAAATTGGAACAAGTGAAGC
AGTCACTTCAGAGGACTGAGGGTGGCATTCTTGTCCACCCACAACCCCCGTACAAGGCATGCTCATATAC
TCATGAACAGATTGTGGAAATGATGGAATTTTTGATAGAATATGGCCCAGCGCAGCTATATTGGGAACCA
GCTGAAGTTTTCCTCAAACTTTCTTGTGTGCAACTCTTGTTGCAGCTTATTTCTATTGCCTGCAATTGGA
AGACCTATTATGCAAGGAATGACACTGTGCGCTTTGCTTTGGATGTCCTGGCTATTCTTACTGTGGTGCC
AAAAATCCAGCTCCAGTTGGCAGAATCAGTGGACGTGTTGGATGAGGCTGGATCTACAGTCTCTACTGTA
GGTATCAGCATTATTTTGGGAGTGGCTGAGGGTGAGTTCTTCATCCATGATGCTGAAATTCAGAAGTCAG
CACTTCAGATTATCATCAATTGTGTGTGTGGCCCAGATAACCGAATATCCAGTATTGGTAAATTTATCTC
TGGTACTCCTCGGAGAAAGCTGCCTCAGAACCCTAAAAGCAGTGAGCACACCCTGGCCAAGATGTGGAAT
GTGGTTCAGTCCAACAACGGCATCAAGGTGCTCCTGTCCTTACTGTCCATTAAGATGCCCATCACAGATG
CAGACCAAATCCGGGCCCTGGCCTGCAAAGCCCTAGTGGGCCTGTCTCGCAGTAGCACTGTCCGGCAGAT
CATCAGTAAACTGCCCCTTTTCAGCAGCTGCCAGATCCAGCAGCTGATGAAGGAGCCTGTGCTGCAGGAC
AAGCGCAGTGACCATGTCAAGTTCTGCAAGTATGCTGCTGAACTCATTGAACGGGTGTCAGGAAAACCAC
TTCTCATTGGCACTGATGTTTCCCTAGCACGACTGCAGAAAGCAGATGTTGTTGCCCAGTCAAGGATCTC
CTTCCCTGAGAAAGAGCTGCTTTTGTTGATACGAAACCATCTTATTTCTAAAGGGCTTGGAGAAACAGCA
ACCGTGCTGACAAAAGAGGCTGACCTGCCCATGACTGCTGCCTCCCATTCTTCTGCCTTTACCCCAGTCA
CTGCTGCTGCTTCTCCTGTCTCTCTACCCCGAACCCCTCGTATCGCTAATGGCATTGCAACTCGTCTGGG
CAGCCATGCTGCTGTGGGTGCCTCTGCGCCTTCTGCCCCTACTGCTCATCCTCAGCCACGGCCCCCCCAG
GGTCCGCTAGCTCTGCCCGGCCCATCTTATGCAGGCAACTCCCCTTTGATTGGTAGAATCAGTTTTATCA
GAGAGAGGCCATCACCCTGCAATGGCAGGAAAATCAGAGTGTTGCGGCAGAAGTCGGACCATGGTGCCTA
CAGCCAAAGCCCAGCCATAAAAAAACAGCTGGACAGACATCTTCCTTCCCCACCTACGCTGGACAGTATA
ATCACAGAGTATCTTAGAGAACAACATGCTCGCTGCAAGAATCCAGTTGCCACCTGCCCACCTTTCTCCC
TCTTTACTCCTCACCAATGTCCTGAGCCAAAACAGAGGCGGCAAGCGCCAATAAACTTTACGTCAAGGCT
AAACCGCAGGGCATCATTTCCAAAGTATGGAGGGGTGGATGGCGGATGCTTTGATAGGCACCTTATCTTT
AGCAGATTCCGTCCTATTTCAGTGTTCCGGGAAGCCAATGAAGATGAGAGTGGCTTCACCTGCTGTGCAT
TCTCAGCACGGGAGCGGTTCCTGATGCTTGGCACCTGCACAGGGCAGCTGAAGCTCTATAATGTGTTTAG
TGGACAGGAGGAGGCCAGCTATAACTGTCACAACTCAGCCATCACACATCTTGAACCTTCCAGGGATGGG
TCCTTGCTGCTGACATCTGCTACTTGGAGCCAGCCTTTGTCTGCACTTTGGGGAATGAAGTCAGTATTTG
ATATGAAGCATTCCTTCACAGAAGATCACTATGTTGAGTTCAGTAAGCACTCCCAGGATCGGGTCATCGG
CACAAAAGGAGACATTGCCCACATTTATGATATTCAGACTGGCAACAAGCTGTTGACTCTGTTTAACCCA
GATCTTGCCAACAACTACAAGAGGAACTGTGCCACCTTTAATCCTACAGATGATCTTGTCTTAAATGATG
GCGTCCTCTGGGATGTCCGCTCTGCACAGGCCATCCACAAGTTTGACAAGTTCAATATGAACATCAGTGG
TGTTTTCCATCCAAATGGACTGGAGGTGATCATTAATACTGAGATTTGGGACCTTCGAACTTTTCATCTT
TTGCATACTGTTCCCGCTCTGGATCAGTGTCGCGTGGTGTTCAATCACACGGGAACAGTGATGTATGGAG
CTATGTTGCAGGCAGATGATGAAGATGACTTAATGGAAGAGAGGATGAAAAGCCCCTTTGGGTCATCCTT
CCGAACATTTAATGCAACTGACTACAAACCTATAGCAACCATTGATGTGAAACGGAACATCTTTGACCTG
TGTACAGACACCAAAGACTGCTATCTTGCTGTCATTGAGAATCAAGGCAGCATGGATGCCCTGAACATGG
ACACAGTATGCAGGCTGTATGAAGTGGGCAGGCAGCGTCTGGCAGAGGATGAGGATGAAGAGGAGGACCA
GGAAGAGGAAGAACAGGAGGAAGAAGATGATGATGAAGATGATGATGACACCGATGATTTAGATGAGCTT
GACACTGACCAGTTGCTGGAGGCGGAGTTGGAGGAGGACGACAATAATGAGAACGCAGGGGAAGATGGGG
ACAATGACTTCTCTCCCTCTGATGAGGAGCTAGCAAACCTTCTAGAGGAGGGAGAGGACGGGGAGGATGA
AGACTCTGATGCAGATGAGGAGGTGGAACTGATCCTGGGGGACACTGACAGCTCTGACAACTCTGATTTG
GAAGATGACATCATCTTATCTCTGAATGAGTAATCTAGAGGTCAAGCTTCGGGGGTTTAAACCTGCAGGC
ATGCAAGCTGATTTGGCTGCTGCCACCGCTGAGCAAGGCCGCTTCGAGCAGACATGATAAGATACATTGA
TGAGTTTGGACAAACCACAACTAGAATGCAGTGAAAAAAATGCTTTATTTGTGAAATTTGTGATGCTATT
GCTTTATTTGTAACCATTATAAGCTGCAATAAACAAGTTAACAACAACAATTGCATTCATTTTATGTTTC
AGGTTCAGGGGGAGATGTGGGAGGTTTTTTTAAGCAAGTAAAACCTCTACAAATGTGGTAAAATCTTAAT
TAAGACTTCTAATATAACTTCGTATAGCATACATTATACGAAGTTATGGTTCCACTGTTGACAATTAATC
ATCGGCATAGTATATCGGCATAGTATAATACGACAAGGTGAGGAACTAAACCCAGGAGGCAGATCATGAT
TGAACAAGATGGATTGCACGCAGGTTCTCCGGCCGCTTGGGTGGAGAGGCTATTCGGCTATGACTGGGCA
CAACAGACAATCGGCTGCTCTGATGCCGCCGTGTTCCGGCTGTCAGCGCAGGGGCGCCCGGTTCTTTTTG
TCAAGACCGACCTGTCCGGTGCCCTGAATGAACTGCAGGACGAGGCAGCGCGGCTATCGTGGCTGGCCAC
GACGGGCGTTCCTTGCGCAGCTGTGCTCGACGTTGTCACTGAAGCGGGAAGGGACTGGCTGCTATTGGGC
GAAGTGCCGGGGCAGGATCTCCTGTCATCTCACCTTGCTCCTGCCGAGAAAGTATCCATCATGGCTGATG
CAATGCGGCGGCTGCATACGCTTGATCCGGCTACCTGCCCATTCGACCACCAAGCGAAACATCGCATCGA
GCGAGCACGTACTCGGATGGAAGCCGGTCTTGTCGATCAGGATGATCTGGACGAAGAGCATCAGGGGCTC
GCGCCAGCCGAACTGTTCGCCAGGCTCAAGGCGCGCATGCCCGACGGCGAGGATCTCGTCGTGACCCATG
GCGATGCCTGCTTGCCGAATATCATGGTGGAAAATGGCCGCTTTTCTGGATTCATCGACTGTGGCCGGCT
GGGTGTGGCGGACCGCTATCAGGACATAGCGTTGGCTACCCGTGATATTGCTGAAGAGCTTGGCGGCGAA
TGGGCTGACCGCTTCCTCGTGCTTTACGGTATCGCCGCTCCCGATTCGCAGCGCATCGCCTTCTATCGCC
TTCTTGACGAGTTCTTCTGATTCGAAATGACCGACCAAGCGACGCCCAACCGGTATCAGCTCACTCAAAG
GCGGTAATACGGTTATCCACAGAATCAGGGGATAACGCAGGAAAGAACATGTGAGCAAAAGGCCAGCAAA
AGGCCAGGAACCGTAAAAAGGCCGCGTTGCTGGCGTTTTTCCATAGGCTCCGCCCCCCTGACGAGCATCA
CAAAAATCGACGCTCAAGTCAGAGGTGGCGAAACCCGACAGGACTATAAAGATACCAGGCGTTTCCCCCT
GGAAGCTCCCTCGTGCGCTCTCCTGTTCCGACCCTGCCGCTTACCGGATACCTGTCCGCCTTTCTCCCTT
CGGGAAGCGTGGCGCTTTCTCATAGCTCACGCTGTAGGTATCTCAGTTCGGTGTAGGTCGTTCGCTCCAA
GCTGGGCTGTGTGCACGAACCCCCCGTTCAGCCCGACCGCTGCGCCTTATCCGGTAACTATCGTCTTGAG
TCCAACCCGGTAAGACACGACTTATCGCCACTGGCAGCAGCCACTGGTAACAGGATTAGCAGAGCGAGGT
ATGTAGGCGGTGCTACAGAGTTCTTGAAGTGGTGGCCTAACTACGGCTACACTAGAAGGACAGTATTTGG
TATCTGCGCTCTGCTGAAGCCAGTTACCTTCGGAAAAAGAGTTGGTAGCTCTTGATCCGGCAAACAAACC
ACCGCTGGTAGCGGTGGTTTTTTTGTTTGCAAGCAGCAGATTACGCGCAGAAAAAAAGGATTTCAAGAAG
ATCCTTTGATCTTTTCTACGGGGTCTGACGCTCAGTGGAACGAAAACTCACGTTAAGGGATTTTGGTCAT
GAGATTATCAAAAAGGATCTTCACCTAGATCCTTTTATAGTCCGGAATCGTCACACAAAAAACCAACACA
CAGATGTAATGAAAATAAAGATATTTTATTGCGGCCATCGTGATGGCTAGAGTTTAGCCCTCCCACACAT
AACCAGAGGGCAGCAATTCACGAATCCCAACTGCCGTCGGCTGTCCATCACTGTCCTTCACTATGGCTTT
GATCCCAGGATGCAGATCGAGAAGCACCTGTCGGCACCGTCCGCAGGGGCTCAAGATGCCCCTGTTCTCA
TTTCCGATCGCGACGATACAAGTCAGGTTGCCAGCTGCCGCAGCAGCAGCAGTGCCCAGCACCACGAGTT
CTGCACAAGGTCCCCCAGTAAAATGATATACATTGACACCAGTGAAGATGCGGCCGTCGCTAGAGAGAGC
TGCGCTGGCGACGCTGTAGTCTTCAGAGATGGGGATGCTGTTGATTGTAGCCGTTGCTCTTTCAATGAGG
GTGGATTCTTCTTGAGACAAAGGCTTGGCCATGGTGGCGCTAGTGTCAGAAGAATCGAGCTTTTTGCAAA
AGCCTAGGCCTCCAAAAAAGCCTCCTCACTACTTCTGGAATAGCTCAGAGGCCGAGGCGGCCTCGGCCTC
TGCATAAATAAAAAAAATTAGTCAGCCATGGGGCGGAGAATGGGCGGAACTGGGCGGAGTTAGGGGCGGG
ATGGGCGGAGTTAGGGGCGGGACTATGGTTGCTGACTAATTGAGATGCATGCTTTGCATACTTCTGCCTG
CTGGGGAGCCTGGGGACTTTCCACACCTGGTTGCTGACTAATTGAGATGCATGCTTTGCATACTTCTGCC
TGCTGGGGAGCCTGGGGACTTTCCACACCCTAACTGACACACATTCCACAGCTGGTTCTTTCCGCCTCAG
AAGGTACCTAACCAAGTTCCTCTTTCAGAGGTTATTTCAGGCCATGGTGCTGCGC
Features (pLannotate 1.2.2; 17 found; start..end, strand, type, name):
     24..105     -  polyA_signal   SV40 poly(A) signal: SV40 polyadenylation signal
    128..211     -  CDS            large T antigen (fragment): large T antigen from SV40 (simian virus 40)
    276..641     +  enhancer       CMV enhancer: human cytomegalovirus immediate early enhancer
    643..842     +  promoter       CMV promoter: human cytomegalovirus (CMV) immediate early promoter
    981..1113    +  intron         chimeric intron: chimera between introns from human β-globin and immunoglobulin heavy chain genes
   1157..1175    +  promoter       T7 promoter: promoter for bacteriophage T7 RNA polymerase
   1250..5770    +  CDS            DCAF1: DCAF1_HUMAN - Also known as KIAA0800, RIP, VPRBP. Experimental evidence at protein level: Swiss-Prot protein existence level 1. (Microbial infection) In case of infection by HIV-2 virus, it is recruited by HIV-2 Vpx in order to hijack the CUL4A-RBX1-DDB1- DCAF1/VPRBP function leading to enhanced efficiency of macrophage infection and promotion of the replication of cognate primate lentiviruses in cells of monocyte/macrophage lineage. From Homo sapiens (Human).
   5801..5819    +  misc_feature   MCS (fragment): pUC18/19 multiple cloning site
   5868..5989    -  polyA_signal   SV40 poly(A) signal: SV40 polyadenylation signal
   6012..6080    -  CDS            large T antigen (fragment): large T antigen from SV40 (simian virus 40)
   6104..6137    +  protein_bind   loxP: Cre-mediated recombination occurs in the 8-bp core sequence (GCATACAT). Cre recombinase
   6147..6194    +  promoter       EM7 promoter: synthetic bacterial promoter&nbsp
   6226..7017    +  CDS            neo: KKA2_KLEPN - Also known as kan, nptII. Experimental evidence at protein level: Swiss-Prot protein existence level 1. Resistance to kanamycin, neomycin, paromomycin, ribostamycin, butirosin and gentamicin B. From Klebsiella pneumoniae.
   7178..7766    -  rep_origin     ori: high-copy-number ColE1/pMB1/pBR322/pUC origin of replication
   7892..7940    -  polyA_signal   poly(A) signal: synthetic polyadenylation signal
   7964..8362    -  CDS            BSD: blasticidin S deaminase; Aspergillus terreus BSD; confers resistance to blasticidin
   8393..8750    -  promoter       SV40 promoter: SV40 enhancer and early promoter
