[The description below was written by a language model from this plasmid's Addgene catalogue record and pLannotate feature annotations shown in this document.]
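Description:
pBiT3.1-N_DCAF1:1-1507 is a mammalian expression plasmid built on Promega's pBiT3.1-N backbone that produces full-length, wild-type human DCAF1 (also known as VPRBP; residues M1–E1507, a 4,521 bp insert) with an N-terminal HiBiT tag joined through a short glycine/serine linker. HiBiT is the small peptide component of the split NanoLuc system; it complements the larger LgBiT fragment to reconstitute luciferase activity, so the tagged protein can be detected and quantified by luminescence. The coding sequence was derived from a Mammalian Gene Collection clone and inserted by ligation-independent cloning between XhoI and XbaI sites that remain intact.

Expression is driven by the CMV immediate-early enhancer and promoter, followed by a chimeric β-globin/immunoglobulin intron that improves transcript processing, with an SV40 polyadenylation signal downstream of the open reading frame. A T7 promoter just upstream of the insert serves as a sequencing primer site and could support in vitro transcription. The 8.8 kb plasmid replicates in E. coli from a high-copy ColE1/pUC-type origin and is selected with kanamycin through a neo (nptII) gene, which the annotation places behind the bacterial EM7 promoter and next to a single loxP site. The catalogue lists neomycin/G418 as the mammalian selectable marker. The feature table, however, also shows a blasticidin S deaminase cassette under the SV40 early promoter with a synthetic poly(A) signal, and it does not annotate a mammalian promoter directly upstream of neo, so the record is not fully consistent on this point. The construct comes from a study evaluating the ligandability of WD40 repeat proteins, but the record does not specify the assays in which it was used.
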