Addgene plasmid #211028: pBiT3.1-N_DCAF1:1-1507
Purpose: Mammalian expression of full-length human DCAF1. N-terminal HiBiT tag.
Depositing lab: Cheryl Arrowsmith. Publication: A Target Class Ligandability Evaluation of WD40 Repeat-Containing Proteins. Ackloo S, Li F, Szewczyk M, Seitova A, Loppnau P, Zeng H, Xu J, Ahmad S, Arnautova YA, Baghaie AJ, Beldar S, Bolotokova A, Centrella PA, Chau I, Clark MA, Cuozzo JW, Dehghani-Tafti S, Disch JS, Dong A, Dumas A, Feng JA, Ghiabi P, Gibson E, Gilmer J, Goldman B, Green SR, Guie MA, Guilinger JP, Harms N, Herasymenko O, Houliston S, Hutchinson A, Kearnes S, Keefe AD, Kimani SW, Kramer T, Kutera M, Kwak HA, Lento C, Li Y, Liu J, Loup J, Machado RAC, Mulhern CJ, Perveen S, Righetto GL, Riley P, Shrestha S, Sigel EA, Silva M, Sintchak MD, Slakman BL, Taylor RD, Thompson J, Torng W, Underkoffler C, von Rechenberg M, Walsh RT, Watson I, Wilson DJ, Wolf E, Yadav M, Yazdi AK, Zhang J, Zhang Y, Santhakumar V, Edwards AM, Barsyte-Lovejoy D, Schapira M, Brown PJ, Halabelian L, Arrowsmith CH. J Med Chem. 2025 Jan 23;68(2):1092-1112. doi: 10.1021/acs.jmedchem.4c02010. Epub 2024 Nov 4. PubMed 39495097.
Backbone
  Vector backbone: pBiT3.1-N
  Backbone manufacturer: Promega
  Vector type: Mammalian Expression
  Selectable markers: Neomycin (select with G418)
Growth in bacteria
  Bacterial resistance: Kanamycin, 50 μg/mL
  Growth temperature: 37°C
  Growth strain: DH5alpha
  Copy number: High Copy
Gene/Insert
  Gene/Insert name: DCAF1:M1-E1507
  Species: H. sapiens (human)
  Insert size (bp): 4521
  Mutation: wild type
  Entrez Gene: DCAF1 (a.k.a. RIP, VPRBP)
  Promoter: CMV
  Tag / fusion protein: MVSGWRLFKKISGSSGGSSG (N terminal on insert)
  Cloning method: Ligation Independent Cloning
  Sequencing primers: 5′ T7; 3′ TTGCTCAGCGGTGGCAGCAG
Resource information
  A portion of this plasmid was derived from a plasmid made by: Mammalian Gene Collection (BC110371)
Terms and licenses: Academic/Nonprofit Terms; Industry Terms: Not Available to Industry
Depositor comments: 5' Cloning Site: Xho1 (not destroyed), 3' Cloning Site: Xba1 (not destroyed).
How to cite: pBiT3.1-N_DCAF1:1-1507 was a gift from Cheryl Arrowsmith (Addgene plasmid # 211028 ; http://n2t.net/addgene:211028 ; RRID:Addgene_211028)
