>Addgene plasmid #211028 | pBiT3.1-N_DCAF1:1-1507 | depositor partial sequence | sequence record 411536 | Insert sequence
ATGACTACAGTAGTGGTACATGTGGACTCCAAAGCTGAGCTCACTACCCTGCTGGAGCAGTGGGAAAAGG
AACATGGCAGTGGGCAGGACATGGTACCTATCCTTACCAGGATGTCTCAATTGATTGAAAAAGAAACTGA
AGAGTATCGTAAAGGGGATCCAGACCCATTTGATGATCGACATCCTGGTCGAGCTGATCCAGAGTGTATG
CTGGGCCACTTGCTGAGAATACTCTTCAAGAATGATGATTTCATGAATGCACTGGTGAATGCATATGTGA
TGACAAGCCGAGAGCCCCCTTTAAACACTGCAGCTTGCAGACTCCTATTAGACATCATGCCAGGGCTGGA
AACTGCTGTCGTCTTTCAAGAAAAGGAGGGAATTGTCGAGAATCTTTTCAAATGGGCCCGAGAGGCCGAT
CAACCATTGAGGACATATTCTACTGGACTGTTAGGAGGTGCTATGGAAAATCAAGACATTGCTGCCAACT
ATAGAGATGAAAATTCACAGCTGGTGGCAATAGTGCTTCGAAGACTGAGGGAGCTACAGCTACAGGAAGT
GGCTTTGCGGCAGGAAAACAAGCGTCCCAGTCCACGGAAGCTCTCTTCTGAACCCCTTTTGCCTCTGGAT
GAGGAGGCTGTGGATATGGACTATGGTGACATGGCTGTAGATGTAGTGGATGGAGACCAAGAGGAAGCTT
CTGGAGACATGGAGATCTCCTTTCATCTTGATTCAGGCCACAAGACTAGTAGCAGAGTGAACTCAACAAC
CAAACCTGAGGATGGAGGATTAAAGAAAAACAAGTCAGCAAAACAGGGTGACAGAGAGAACTTTAGGAAA
GCCAAGCAAAAGTTGGGTTTCTCATCTTCTGATCCAGATCGCATGTTTGTTGAGCTGTCTAATAGCAGTT
GGTCAGAAATGTCTCCCTGGGTGATTGGCACCAATTATACCCTTTATCCTATGACTCCTGCTATCGAGCA
GCGACTCATTCTCCAATATTTGACCCCTCTAGGAGAATATCAGGAGCTACTTCCCATATTCATGCAACTT
GGATCACGGGAGCTGATGATGTTCTATATTGACCTGAAGCAAACTAATGATGTCCTGCTTACATTTGAGG
CACTAAAGCACCTAGCATCTCTCCTGCTCCATAACAAATTTGCCACAGAATTTGTTGCGCATGGTGGAGT
ACAGAAATTACTGGAAATACCTCGTCCTTCTATGGCTGCAACCGGTGTGTCTATGTGTTTGTATTACCTA
TCCTACAATCAGGATGCCATGGAAAGAGTTTGCATGCATCCCCACAATGTTCTGTCTGATGTGGTGAACT
ATACCCTGTGGTTAATGGAGTGTTCTCATGCTTCAGGATGCTGCCATGCTACCATGTTTTTTTCAATTTG
CTTCTCATTTCGGGCCGTCTTGGAGCTCTTTGACCGCTATGATGGTCTTCGTCGTCTGGTGAACTTGATC
AGTACTTTGGAGATTCTAAATTTGGAAGATCAGGGTGCACTTCTGAGTGATGATGAAATATTTGCTAGCC
GCCAAACTGGGAAACATACCTGCATGGCCTTGCGCAAATACTTTGAGGCTCACCTGGCCATTAAATTGGA
ACAAGTGAAGCAGTCACTTCAGAGGACTGAGGGTGGCATTCTTGTCCACCCACAACCCCCGTACAAGGCA
TGCTCATATACTCATGAACAGATTGTGGAAATGATGGAATTTTTGATAGAATATGGCCCAGCGCAGCTAT
ATTGGGAACCAGCTGAAGTTTTCCTCAAACTTTCTTGTGTGCAACTCTTGTTGCAGCTTATTTCTATTGC
CTGCAATTGGAAGACCTATTATGCAAGGAATGACACTGTGCGCTTTGCTTTGGATGTCCTGGCTATTCTT
ACTGTGGTGCCAAAAATCCAGCTCCAGTTGGCAGAATCAGTGGACGTGTTGGATGAGGCTGGATCTACAG
TCTCTACTGTAGGTATCAGCATTATTTTGGGAGTGGCTGAGGGTGAGTTCTTCATCCATGATGCTGAAAT
TCAGAAGTCAGCACTTCAGATTATCATCAATTGTGTGTGTGGCCCAGATAACCGAATATCCAGTATTGGT
AAATTTATCTCTGGTACTCCTCGGAGAAAGCTGCCTCAGAACCCTAAAAGCAGTGAGCACACCCTGGCCA
AGATGTGGAATGTGGTTCAGTCCAACAACGGCATCAAGGTGCTCCTGTCCTTACTGTCCATTAAGATGCC
CATCACAGATGCAGACCAAATCCGGGCCCTGGCCTGCAAAGCCCTAGTGGGCCTGTCTCGCAGTAGCACT
GTCCGGCAGATCATCAGTAAACTGCCCCTTTTCAGCAGCTGCCAGATCCAGCAGCTGATGAAGGAGCCTG
TGCTGCAGGACAAGCGCAGTGACCATGTCAAGTTCTGCAAGTATGCTGCTGAACTCATTGAACGGGTGTC
AGGAAAACCACTTCTCATTGGCACTGATGTTTCCCTAGCACGACTGCAGAAAGCAGATGTTGTTGCCCAG
TCAAGGATCTCCTTCCCTGAGAAAGAGCTGCTTTTGTTGATACGAAACCATCTTATTTCTAAAGGGCTTG
GAGAAACAGCAACCGTGCTGACAAAAGAGGCTGACCTGCCCATGACTGCTGCCTCCCATTCTTCTGCCTT
TACCCCAGTCACTGCTGCTGCTTCTCCTGTCTCTCTACCCCGAACCCCTCGTATCGCTAATGGCATTGCA
ACTCGTCTGGGCAGCCATGCTGCTGTGGGTGCCTCTGCGCCTTCTGCCCCTACTGCTCATCCTCAGCCAC
GGCCCCCCCAGGGTCCGCTAGCTCTGCCCGGCCCATCTTATGCAGGCAACTCCCCTTTGATTGGTAGAAT
CAGTTTTATCAGAGAGAGGCCATCACCCTGCAATGGCAGGAAAATCAGAGTGTTGCGGCAGAAGTCGGAC
CATGGTGCCTACAGCCAAAGCCCAGCCATAAAAAAACAGCTGGACAGACATCTTCCTTCCCCACCTACGC
TGGACAGTATAATCACAGAGTATCTTAGAGAACAACATGCTCGCTGCAAGAATCCAGTTGCCACCTGCCC
ACCTTTCTCCCTCTTTACTCCTCACCAATGTCCTGAGCCAAAACAGAGGCGGCAAGCGCCAATAAACTTT
ACGTCAAGGCTAAACCGCAGGGCATCATTTCCAAAGTATGGAGGGGTGGATGGCGGATGCTTTGATAGGC
ACCTTATCTTTAGCAGATTCCGTCCTATTTCAGTGTTCCGGGAAGCCAATGAAGATGAGAGTGGCTTCAC
CTGCTGTGCATTCTCAGCACGGGAGCGGTTCCTGATGCTTGGCACCTGCACAGGGCAGCTGAAGCTCTAT
AATGTGTTTAGTGGACAGGAGGAGGCCAGCTATAACTGTCACAACTCAGCCATCACACATCTTGAACCTT
CCAGGGATGGGTCCTTGCTGCTGACATCTGCTACTTGGAGCCAGCCTTTGTCTGCACTTTGGGGAATGAA
GTCAGTATTTGATATGAAGCATTCCTTCACAGAAGATCACTATGTTGAGTTCAGTAAGCACTCCCAGGAT
CGGGTCATCGGCACAAAAGGAGACATTGCCCACATTTATGATATTCAGACTGGCAACAAGCTGTTGACTC
TGTTTAACCCAGATCTTGCCAACAACTACAAGAGGAACTGTGCCACCTTTAATCCTACAGATGATCTTGT
CTTAAATGATGGCGTCCTCTGGGATGTCCGCTCTGCACAGGCCATCCACAAGTTTGACAAGTTCAATATG
AACATCAGTGGTGTTTTCCATCCAAATGGACTGGAGGTGATCATTAATACTGAGATTTGGGACCTTCGAA
CTTTTCATCTTTTGCATACTGTTCCCGCTCTGGATCAGTGTCGCGTGGTGTTCAATCACACGGGAACAGT
GATGTATGGAGCTATGTTGCAGGCAGATGATGAAGATGACTTAATGGAAGAGAGGATGAAAAGCCCCTTT
GGGTCATCCTTCCGAACATTTAATGCAACTGACTACAAACCTATAGCAACCATTGATGTGAAACGGAACA
TCTTTGACCTGTGTACAGACACCAAAGACTGCTATCTTGCTGTCATTGAGAATCAAGGCAGCATGGATGC
CCTGAACATGGACACAGTATGCAGGCTGTATGAAGTGGGCAGGCAGCGTCTGGCAGAGGATGAGGATGAA
GAGGAGGACCAGGAAGAGGAAGAACAGGAGGAAGAAGATGATGATGAAGATGATGATGACACCGATGATT
TAGATGAGCTTGACACTGACCAGTTGCTGGAGGCGGAGTTGGAGGAGGACGACAATAATGAGAACGCAGG
GGAAGATGGGGACAATGACTTCTCTCCCTCTGATGAGGAGCTAGCAAACCTTCTAGAGGAGGGAGAGGAC
GGGGAGGATGAAGACTCTGATGCAGATGAGGAGGTGGAACTGATCCTGGGGGACACTGACAGCTCTGACA
ACTCTGATTTGGAAGATGACATCATCTTATCTCTGAATGAG
